>Addgene plasmid #43986 | pCoofy4 | addgene full sequence | sequence record 473012 | Addgene Long Read Sequencing Result
TGGCGAATGGG
[124 nt withheld, positions 12-135]
C
[91 nt withheld, positions 137-227]
A
[49 nt withheld, positions 229-277]
CCTTTGACGTTGGAGTCCACGTTCTTT
[37 nt withheld, positions 305-341]
ACCCTATCTCGGTCTATTCTTTTGATTTATAAGGGATTTTGCCGATTTCGGCCTATTGGTTAAAAAATGA
GCTGATTTAACAAAAATTTAACGCGAATTTTAACAAAATATTAACGCTTACAATTTAGGTGGCACTTTTC
GGGGAAATGTGCGCGGAACCCCTATTTGTTTATTTTTCTAAATACATTCAAATATGTATCCGCTCATGAA
TTAATTCTTAGAAAAACTCATCGAGCATCAAATGAAACTGCAATTTATTCATATCAGGATTATCAATACC
ATATTTTTGAAAAAGCCGTTTCTGTAATGAAGGAGAAAACTCACCGAGGCAGTTCCATAGGATGGCAAGA
TCCTGGTATCGGTCTGCGATTCCGACTCGTCCAACATCAATACAACCTATTAATTTCCCCTCGTCAAAAA
TAAGGTTATCAAGTGAGAAATCACCATGAGTGACGACTGAATCCGGTGAGAATGGCAAAAGTTTATGCAT
TTCTTTCCAGACTTGTTCAACAGGCCAGCCATTACGCTCGTCATCAAAATCACTCGCATCAACCAAACCG
TTATTCATTCGTGATTGCGCCTGAGCGAGACGAAATACGCGATCGCTGTTAAAAGGACAATTACAAACAG
GAATCGAATGCAACCGGCGCAGGAACACTGCCAGCGCATCAACAATATTTTCACCTGAATCAGGATATTC
TTCTAATACCTGGAATGCTGTTTTCCCGGGGATCGCAGTGGTGAGTAACCATGCATCATCAGGAGTACGG
ATAAAATGCTTGATGGTCGGAAGAGGCATAAATTCCGTCAGCCAGTTTAGTCTGACCATCTCATCTGTAA
CATCATTGGCAACGCTACCTTTGCCATGTTTCAGAAACAACTCTGGCGCATCGGGCTTCCCATACAATCG
ATAGATTGTCGCACCTGATTGCCCGACATTATCGCGAGCCCATTTATACCCATATAAATCAGCATCCATG
TTGGAATTTAATCGCGGCCTAGAGCAAGACGTTTCCCGTTGAATATGGCTCATAACACCCCTTGTATTAC
TGTTTATGTAAGCAGACAGTTTTATTGTTCATGACCAAAATCCCTTAACGTGAGTTTTCGTTCCACTGAG
CGTCAGACCCCGTAGAAAAGATCAAAGGATCTTCTTGAGATCCTTTTTTTCTGCGCGTAATCTGCTGCTT
GCAAACAAAAAAACCACCGCTACCAGCGGTGGTTTGTTTGCCGGATCAAGAGCTACCAACTCTTTTTCCG
AAGGTAACTGGCTTCAGCAGAGCGCAGATACCAAATACTGTCCTTCTAGTGTAGCCGTAGTTAGGCCACC
ACTTCAAGAACTCTGTAGCACCGCCTACATACCTCGCTCTGCTAATCCTGTTACCAGTGGCTGCTGCCAG
TGGCGATAAGTCGTGTCTTACCGGGTTGGACTCAAGACGATAGTTACCGGATAAGGCGCAGCGGTCGGGC
TGAACGGGGGGTTCGTGCACACAGCCCAGCTTGGAGCGAACGACCTACACCGAACTGAGATACCTACAGC
GTGAGCTATGAGAAAGCGCCACGCTTCCCGAAGGGAGAAAGGCGGACAGGTATCCGGTAAGCGGCAGGGT
CGGAACAGGAGAGCGCACGAGGGAGCTTCCAGGGGGAAACGCCTGGTATCTTTATAGTCCTGTCGGGTTT
CGCCACCTCTGACTTGAGCGTCGATTTTTGTGATGCTCGTCAGGGGGGCGGAGCCTATGGAAAAACGCCA
GCAACGCGGCCTTTTTACGGTTCCTGGCCTTTTGCTGGCCTTTTGCTCACATGTTCTTTCCTGCGTTATC
CCCTGATTCTGTGGATAACCGTATTACCGCCTTTGAGTGAGCTGATACCGCTCGCCGCAGCCGAACGACC
GAGCGCAGCGAGTCAGTGAGCGAGGAAGCGGAAGAGCGCCTGATGCGGTATTTTCTCCTTACGCATCTGT
GCGGTATTTCACACCGCAATGGTGCACTCTCAGTACAATCTGCTCTGATGCCGCATAGTTAAGCCAGTAT
ACACTCCGCTATCGCTACGTGACTGGGTCATGGCTGCGCCCCGACACCCGCCAACACCCGCTGACGCGCC
CTGACGGGCTTGTCTGCTCCCGGCATCCGCTTACAGACAAGCTGTGACCGTCTCCGGGAGCTGCATGTGT
CAGAGGTTTTCACCGTCATCACCGAAACGCGCGAGGCAGCTGCGGTAAAGCTCATCAGCGTGGTCGTGAA
GCGATTCACAGATGTCTGCCTGTTCATCCGCGTCCAGCTCGTTGAGTTTCTCCAGAAGCGTTAATGTCTG
GCTTCTGATAAAGCGGGCCATGTTAAGGGCGGTTTTTTCCTGTTTGGTCACTGATGCCTCCGTGTAAGGG
GGATTTCTGTTCATGGGGGTAATGATACCGATGAAACGAGAGAGGATGCTCACGATACGGGTTACTGATG
ATGAACATGCCCGGTTACTGGAACGTTGTGAGGGTAAACAACTGGCGGTATGGATGCGGCGGGACCAGAG
AAAAATCACTCAGGGTCAATGCCAGCGCTTCGTTAATACAGATGTAGGTGTTCCACAGGGTAGCCAGCAG
CATCCTGCGATGCAGATCCGGAACATAATGGTGCAGGGCGCTGACTTCCGCGTTTCCAGACTTTACGAAA
CACGGAAACCGAAGACCATTCATGTTGTTGCTCAGGTCGCAGACGTTTTGCAGCAGCAGTCGCTTCACGT
TCGCTCGCGTATCGGTGATTCATTCTGCTAACCAGTAAGGCAACCCCGCCAGCCTAGCCGGGTCCTCAAC
GACAGGAGCACGATCATGCGCACCCGTGGGGCCGCCATGCCGGCGATAATGGCCTGCTTCTCGCCGAAAC
GTTTGGTGGCGGGACCAGTGACGAAGGCTTGAGCGAGGGCGTGCAAGATTCCGAATACCGCAAGCGACAG
GCCGATCATCGTCGCGCTCCAGCGAAAGCGGTCCTCGCCGAAAATGACCCAGAGCGCTGCCGGCACCTGT
CCTACGAGTTGCATGATAAAGAAGACAGTCATAAGTGCGGCGACGATAGTCATGCCCCGCGCCCACCGGA
AGGAGCTGACTGGGTTGAAGGCTCTCAAGGGCATCGGTCGAGATCCCGGTGCCTAATGAGTGAGCTAACT
TACATTAATTGCGTTGCGCTCACTGCCCGCTTTCCAGTCGGGAAACCTGTCGTGCCAGCTGCATTAATGA
ATCGGCCAACGCGCGGGGAGAGGCGGTTTGCGTATTGGGCGCCAGGGTGGTTTTTCTTTTCACCAGTGAG
ACGGGCAACAGCTGATTGCCCTTCACCGCCTGGCCCTGAGAGAGTTGCAGCAAGCGGTCCACGCTGGTTT
GCCCCAGCAGGCGAAAATCCTGTTTGATGGTGGTTAACGGCGGGATATAACATGAGCTGTCTTCGGTATC
GTCGTATCCCACTACCGAGATATCCGCACCAACGCGCAGCCCGGACTCGGTAATGGCGCGCATTGCGCCC
AGCGCCATCTGATCGTTGGCAACCAGCATCGCAGTGGGAACGATGCCCTCATTCAGCATTTGCATGGTTT
GTTGAAAACCGGACATGGCACTCCAGTCGCCTTCCCGTTCCGCTATCGGCTGAATTTGATTGCGAGTGAG
ATATTTATGCCAGCCAGCCAGACGCAGACGCGCCGAGACAGAACTTAATGGGCCCGCTAACAGCGCGATT
TGCTGGTGACCCAATGCGACCAGATGCTCCACGCCCAGTCGCGTACCGTCTTCATGGGAGAAAATAATAC
TGTTGATGGGTGTCTGGTCAGAGACATCAAGAAATAACGCCGGAACATTAGTGCAGGCAGCTTCCACAGC
AATGGCATCCTGGTCATCCAGCGGATAGTTAATGATCAGCCCACTGACGCGTTGCGCGAGAAGATTGTGC
ACCGCCGCTTTACAGGCTTCGACGCCGCTTCGTTCTACCATCGACACCACCACGCTGGCACCCAGTTGAT
CGGCGCGAGATTTAATCGCCGCGACAATTTGCGACGGCGCGTGCAGGGCCAGACTGGAGGTGGCAACGCC
AATCAGCAACGACTGTTTGCCCGCCAGTTGTTGTGCCACGCGGTTGGGAATGTAATTCAGCTCCGCCATC
GCCGCTTCCACTTTTTCCCGCGTTTTCGCAGAAACGTGGCTGGCCTGGTTCACCACGCGGGAAACGGTCT
GATAAGAGACACCGGCATACTCTGCGACATCGTATAACGTTACTGGTTTCACATTCACCACCCTGAATTG
ACTCTCTTCCGGGCGCTATCATGCCATACCGCGAAAGGTTTTGCGCCATTCGATGGTGTCCGGGATCTCG
ACGCTCTCCCTTATGCGACTCCTGCATTAGGAAGCAGCCCAGTAGTAGGTTGAGGCCGTTGAGCACCGCC
GCCGCAAGGAATGGTGCATGCAAGGAGATGGCGCCCAACAGTCCCCCGGCCACGGGGCCTGCCACCATAC
CCACGCCGAAACAAGCGCTCATGAGCCCGAAGTGGCGAGCCCGATCTTCCCCATCGGTGATGTCGGCGAT
ATAGGCGCCAGCAACCGCACCTGTGGCGCCGGTGATGCCGGCCACGATGCGTCCGGCGTAGAGGATCGAG
ATCTCGATCCCGCGAAATTAATACGACTCACTATAGGGGAATTGTGAGCGGATAACAATTCCCCTCTAGA
AATAATTTTGTTTAACTTTAAGAAGGAGATATACCATGAAACATCACCATCACCATCACCCCATGAAAAT
CGAAGAAGGTAAACTGGTAATCTGGATTAACGGCGATAAAGGCTATAACGGTCTCGCTGAAGTCGGTAAG
AAATTCGAGAAAGATACCGGAATTAAAGTCACCGTTGAGCATCCGGATAAACTGGAAGAGAAATTCCCAC
AGGTTGCGGCAACTGGCGATGGCCCTGACATTATCTTCTGGGCACACGACCGCTTTGGTGGCTACGCTCA
ATCTGGCCTGTTGGCTGAAATCACCCCGGACAAAGCGTTCCAGGACAAGCTGTATCCGTTTACCTGGGAT
GCCGTACGTTACAACGGCAAGCTGATTGCTTACCCGATCGCTGTTGAAGCGTTATCGCTGATTTATAACA
AAGATCTGCTGCCGAACCCGCCAAAAACCTGGGAAGAGATCCCGGCGCTGGATAAAGAACTGAAAGCGAA
AGGTAAGAGCGCGCTGATGTTCAACCTGCAAGAACCGTACTTCACCTGGCCGCTGATTGCTGCTGACGGG
GGTTATGCGTTCAAGTATGAAAACGGCAAGTACGACATTAAAGACGTGGGCGTGGATAACGCTGGCGCGA
AAGCGGGTCTGACCTTCCTGGTTGACCTGATTAAAAACAAACACATGAATGCAGACACCGATTACTCCAT
CGCAGAAGCTGCCTTTAATAAAGGCGAAACAGCGATGACCATCAACGGCCCGTGGGCATGGTCCAACATC
GACACCAGCAAAGTGAATTATGGTGTAACGGTACTGCCGACCTTCAAGGGTCAACCATCCAAACCGTTCG
TTGGCGTGCTGAGCGCAGGTATTAACGCCGCCAGTCCGAACAAAGAGCTGGCAAAAGAGTTCCTCGAAAA
CTATCTGCTGACTGATGAAGGTCTGGAAGCGGTTAATAAAGACAAACCGCTGGGTGCCGTAGCGCTGAAG
TCTTACGAGGAAGAGTTGGCGAAAGATCCACGTATTGCCGCCACTATGGAAAACGCCCAGAAAGGTGAAA
TCATGCCGAACATCCCGCAGATGTCCGCTTTCTGGTATGCCGTGCGTACTGCGGTGATCAACGCCGCCAG
CGGTCGTCAGACTGTCGATGAAGCCCTGAAAGACGCGCAGACTCCGGGTAGCCTGGAAGTTCTGTTCCAG
GGGCCCATGGACTAATGAGGTACCGGATCCGAATTCGAGCTCCGTCGACAAGCTTGATATCGAATTCCTG
CAGCCCAAACTGCAGTTGACAACATAAAAACTTTGTGTTATACTTGTAACGTAAGGAGGTAATGATTCAG
TTTAAGGTTTACACCTATAAAAGAGAGAGCCGTTATCGTCTGTTTGTGGATGTACAGAGTGATATTATTG
ACACGCCCGGGCGACGGATGGTGATCCCCCTGGCCAGTGCACGTCTGCTGTCAGATAAAGTCTCCCGTGA
ACTTTACCCGGTGGTGCATATCGGGGATGAAAGCTGGCGCATGATGACCACCGATATGGCCAGTGTGCCG
GTCTCCGTTATCGGGGAAGAAGTGGCTGATCTCAGCCACCGCGAAAATGACATCAAAAACGCCATTAACC
TGATGTTCTGGGGAATATAAGCTTGCGGCCGCACTCGAGCACCACCACCACCACCACTGAGATCCGGCTG
CTAACAAAGCCCGAAAGGAAGCTGAGTTGGCTGCTGCCACCGCTGAGCAATAACTAGCATAACCCCTTGG
GGCCTCTAAACGGGTCTTGAGGGGTTTTTTGCTGAAAGGAGGAACTATATCCGGAT
Features (pLannotate 1.2.2; 22 found; start..end, strand, type, name):
     12..440     +  rep_origin     f1 ori (sequence partly withheld): f1 bacteriophage origin of replication; arrow indicates direction of (+) strand synthesis
    493..550     +  promoter       AmpR promoter (fragment): bla
    559..1374    -  CDS            KanR: aminoglycoside phosphotransferase; aph(3')-Ia; confers resistance to kanamycin in bacteria or G418 (Geneticin®) in eukaryotes
   1496..2084    +  rep_origin     ori: high-copy-number ColE1/pMB1/pBR322/pUC origin of replication
   2270..2409    -  misc_feature   bom: basis of mobility region from pBR322
   2511..2702    -  CDS            rop: Rop protein, which maintains plasmids at low copy number; rop
   2719..3099    +  CDS            YPB1_ECOLX: Protein predicted: Swiss-Prot protein existence level 4. From Escherichia coli.
   3171..3462    -  CDS            TcR (fragment): tetracycline efflux protein; tet; confers resistance to tetracycline
   3477..3498    -  protein_bind   CAP binding site: CAP binding activates transcription in the presence of cAMP. E. coli catabolite activator protein
   3511..4593    -  CDS            lacI: lac repressor; lacI; The lac repressor binds to the lac operator to inhibit transcription in E. coli. This inhibition can be relieved by adding lactose or isopropyl-β-D-thiogalactopyranoside (IPTG).
   4594..4671    -  promoter       lacI promoter: lacI
   4679..4958    -  CDS            TcR (fragment): tetracycline efflux protein; tet; confers resistance to tetracycline
   4980..4998    +  promoter       T7 promoter: promoter for bacteriophage T7 RNA polymerase
   4999..5023    +  protein_bind   lac operator: The lac repressor binds to the lac operator to inhibit transcription in E. coli. This inhibition can be relieved by adding lactose or isopropyl-β-D-thiogalactopyranoside (IPTG). lac repressor encoded by lacI
   5038..5060    +  RBS            RBS: efficient ribosome binding site from bacteriophage T7 gene 10 (Olins and Rangwala, 1989)
   5073..5091    +  CDS            7xHis (fragment): 6xHis affinity tag
   5094..6194    +  CDS            MBP: maltose binding protein from E. coli; malE (mutated); This version of the gene does not encode a signal sequence, so MBP will remain in the cytosol.
   6266..6297    -  misc_feature   MCS (fragment): pBluescript multiple cloning site
   6359..6661    +  CDS            ccdB: CcdB, a bacterial toxin that poisons DNA gyrase; ccdB; Plasmids containing the ccdB gene cannot be propagated in standard E. coli strains.
   6681..6698    +  CDS            9xHis (fragment): 9xHis affinity tag
   6708..6757    +  CDS            SET1 (fragment): solubility-enhancement tag derived from T7 phage gene 10B
   6765..6812    +  terminator     T7 terminator: transcription terminator for bacteriophage T7 RNA polymerase
