>Addgene plasmid #43986 | pCoofy4 | analyzer sequence | sequence record 59488
TGGCGAATGGG
[124 nt withheld, positions 12-135]
C
[91 nt withheld, positions 137-227]
A
[49 nt withheld, positions 229-277]
CCTTTGACGTTGGAGTCCACGTTCTTT
[37 nt withheld, positions 305-341]
ACCCTATCTCGGTCTATTCTTTTGATTTATAAGGGATTTTGCCGATTTCGGCCTATTGGTTAAAAAATGA
GCTGATTTAACAAAAATTTAACGCGAATTTTAACAAAATATTAACGTTTACAATTTCAGGTGGCACTTTT
CGGGGAAATGTGCGCGGAACCCCTATTTGTTTATTTTTCTAAATACATTCAAATATGTATCCGCTCATGA
ATTAATTCTTAGAAAAACTCATCGAGCATCAAATGAAACTGCAATTTATTCATATCAGGATTATCAATAC
CATATTTTTGAAAAAGCCGTTTCTGTAATGAAGGAGAAAACTCACCGAGGCAGTTCCATAGGATGGCAAG
ATCCTGGTATCGGTCTGCGATTCCGACTCGTCCAACATCAATACAACCTATTAATTTCCCCTCGTCAAAA
ATAAGGTTATCAAGTGAGAAATCACCATGAGTGACGACTGAATCCGGTGAGAATGGCAAAAGTTTATGCA
TTTCTTTCCAGACTTGTTCAACAGGCCAGCCATTACGCTCGTCATCAAAATCACTCGCATCAACCAAACC
GTTATTCATTCGTGATTGCGCCTGAGCGAGACGAAATACGCGATCGCTGTTAAAAGGACAATTACAAACA
GGAATCGAATGCAACCGGCGCAGGAACACTGCCAGCGCATCAACAATATTTTCACCTGAATCAGGATATT
CTTCTAATACCTGGAATGCTGTTTTCCCGGGGATCGCAGTGGTGAGTAACCATGCATCATCAGGAGTACG
GATAAAATGCTTGATGGTCGGAAGAGGCATAAATTCCGTCAGCCAGTTTAGTCTGACCATCTCATCTGTA
ACATCATTGGCAACGCTACCTTTGCCATGTTTCAGAAACAACTCTGGCGCATCGGGCTTCCCATACAATC
GATAGATTGTCGCACCTGATTGCCCGACATTATCGCGAGCCCATTTATACCCATATAAATCAGCATCCAT
GTTGGAATTTAATCGCGGCCTAGAGCAAGACGTTTCCCGTTGAATATGGCTCATAACACCCCTTGTATTA
CTGTTTATGTAAGCAGACAGTTTTATTGTTCATGACCAAAATCCCTTAACGTGAGTTTTCGTTCCACTGA
GCGTCAGACCCCGTAGAAAAGATCAAAGGATCTTCTTGAGATCCTTTTTTTCTGCGCGTAATCTGCTGCT
TGCAAACAAAAAAACCACCGCTACCAGCGGTGGTTTGTTTGCCGGATCAAGAGCTACCAACTCTTTTTCC
GAAGGTAACTGGCTTCAGCAGAGCGCAGATACCAAATACTGTCCTTCTAGTGTAGCCGTAGTTAGGCCAC
CACTTCAAGAACTCTGTAGCACCGCCTACATACCTCGCTCTGCTAATCCTGTTACCAGTGGCTGCTGCCA
GTGGCGATAAGTCGTGTCTTACCGGGTTGGACTCAAGACGATAGTTACCGGATAAGGCGCAGCGGTCGGG
CTGAACGGGGGGTTCGTGCACACAGCCCAGCTTGGAGCGAACGACCTACACCGAACTGAGATACCTACAG
CGTGAGCTATGAGAAAGCGCCACGCTTCCCGAAGGGAGAAAGGCGGACAGGTATCCGGTAAGCGGCAGGG
TCGGAACAGGAGAGCGCACGAGGGAGCTTCCAGGGGGAAACGCCTGGTATCTTTATAGTCCTGTCGGGTT
TCGCCACCTCTGACTTGAGCGTCGATTTTTGTGATGCTCGTCAGGGGGGCGGAGCCTATGGAAAAACGCC
AGCAACGCGGCCTTTTTACGGTTCCTGGCCTTTTGCTGGCCTTTTGCTCACATGTTCTTTCCTGCGTTAT
CCCCTGATTCTGTGGATAACCGTATTACCGCCTTTGAGTGAGCTGATACCGCTCGCCGCAGCCGAACGAC
CGAGCGCAGCGAGTCAGTGAGCGAGGAAGCGGAAGAGCGCCTGATGCGGTATTTTCTCCTTACGCATCTG
TGCGGTATTTCACACCGCATATATGGTGCACTCTCAGTACAATCTGCTCTGATGCCGCATAGTTAAGCCA
GTATACACTCCGCTATCGCTACGTGACTGGGTCATGGCTGCGCCCCGACACCCGCCAACACCCGCTGACG
CGCCCTGACGGGCTTGTCTGCTCCCGGCATCCGCTTACAGACAAGCTGTGACCGTCTCCGGGAGCTGCAT
GTGTCAGAGGTTTTCACCGTCATCACCGAAACGCGCGAGGCAGCTGCGGTAAAGCTCATCAGCGTGGTCG
TGAAGCGATTCACAGATGTCTGCCTGTTCATCCGCGTCCAGCTCGTTGAGTTTCTCCAGAAGCGTTAATG
TCTGGCTTCTGATAAAGCGGGCCATGTTAAGGGCGGTTTTTTCCTGTTTGGTCACTGATGCCTCCGTGTA
AGGGGGATTTCTGTTCATGGGGGTAATGATACCGATGAAACGAGAGAGGATGCTCACGATACGGGTTACT
GATGATGAACATGCCCGGTTACTGGAACGTTGTGAGGGTAAACAACTGGCGGTATGGATGCGGCGGGACC
AGAGAAAAATCACTCAGGGTCAATGCCAGCGCTTCGTTAATACAGATGTAGGTGTTCCACAGGGTAGCCA
GCAGCATCCTGCGATGCAGATCCGGAACATAATGGTGCAGGGCGCTGACTTCCGCGTTTCCAGACTTTAC
GAAACACGGAAACCGAAGACCATTCATGTTGTTGCTCAGGTCGCAGACGTTTTGCAGCAGCAGTCGCTTC
ACGTTCGCTCGCGTATCGGTGATTCATTCTGCTAACCAGTAAGGCAACCCCGCCAGCCTAGCCGGGTCCT
CAACGACAGGAGCACGATCATGCGCACCCGTGGGGCCGCCATGCCGGCGATAATGGCCTGCTTCTCGCCG
AAACGTTTGGTGGCGGGACCAGTGACGAAGGCTTGAGCGAGGGCGTGCAAGATTCCGAATACCGCAAGCG
ACAGGCCGATCATCGTCGCGCTCCAGCGAAAGCGGTCCTCGCCGAAAATGACCCAGAGCGCTGCCGGCAC
CTGTCCTACGAGTTGCATGATAAAGAAGACAGTCATAAGTGCGGCGACGATAGTCATGCCCCGCGCCCAC
CGGAAGGAGCTGACTGGGTTGAAGGCTCTCAAGGGCATCGGTCGAGATCCCGGTGCCTAATGAGTGAGCT
AACTTACATTAATTGCGTTGCGCTCACTGCCCGCTTTCCAGTCGGGAAACCTGTCGTGCCAGCTGCATTA
ATGAATCGGCCAACGCGCGGGGAGAGGCGGTTTGCGTATTGGGCGCCAGGGTGGTTTTTCTTTTCACCAG
TGAGACGGGCAACAGCTGATTGCCCTTCACCGCCTGGCCCTGAGAGAGTTGCAGCAAGCGGTCCACGCTG
GTTTGCCCCAGCAGGCGAAAATCCTGTTTGATGGTGGTTAACGGCGGGATATAACATGAGCTGTCTTCGG
TATCGTCGTATCCCACTACCGAGATATCCGCACCAACGCGCAGCCCGGACTCGGTAATGGCGCGCATTGC
GCCCAGCGCCATCTGATCGTTGGCAACCAGCATCGCAGTGGGAACGATGCCCTCATTCAGCATTTGCATG
GTTTGTTGAAAACCGGACATGGCACTCCAGTCGCCTTCCCGTTCCGCTATCGGCTGAATTTGATTGCGAG
TGAGATATTTATGCCAGCCAGCCAGACGCAGACGCGCCGAGACAGAACTTAATGGGCCCGCTAACAGCGC
GATTTGCTGGTGACCCAATGCGACCAGATGCTCCACGCCCAGTCGCGTACCGTCTTCATGGGAGAAAATA
ATACTGTTGATGGGTGTCTGGTCAGAGACATCAAGAAATAACGCCGGAACATTAGTGCAGGCAGCTTCCA
CAGCAATGGCATCCTGGTCATCCAGCGGATAGTTAATGATCAGCCCACTGACGCGTTGCGCGAGAAGATT
GTGCACCGCCGCTTTACAGGCTTCGACGCCGCTTCGTTCTACCATCGACACCACCACGCTGGCACCCAGT
TGATCGGCGCGAGATTTAATCGCCGCGACAATTTGCGACGGCGCGTGCAGGGCCAGACTGGAGGTGGCAA
CGCCAATCAGCAACGACTGTTTGCCCGCCAGTTGTTGTGCCACGCGGTTGGGAATGTAATTCAGCTCCGC
CATCGCCGCTTCCACTTTTTCCCGCGTTTTCGCAGAAACGTGGCTGGCCTGGTTCACCACGCGGGAAACG
GTCTGATAAGAGACACCGGCATACTCTGCGACATCGTATAACGTTACTGGTTTCACATTCACCACCCTGA
ATTGACTCTCTTCCGGGCGCTATCATGCCATACCGCGAAAGGTTTTGCGCCATTCGATGGTGTCCGGGAT
CTCGACGCTCTCCCTTATGCGACTCCTGCATTAGGAAGCAGCCCAGTAGTAGGTTGAGGCCGTTGAGCAC
CGCCGCCGCAAGGAATGGTGCATGCAAGGAGATGGCGCCCAACAGTCCCCCGGCCACGGGGCCTGCCACC
ATACCCACGCCGAAACAAGCGCTCATGAGCCCGAAGTGGCGAGCCCGATCTTCCCCATCGGTGATGTCGG
CGATATAGGCGCCAGCAACCGCACCTGTGGCGCCGGTGATGCCGGCCACGATGCGTCCGGCGTAGAGGAT
CGAGATCTCGATCCCGCGAAATTAATACGACTCACTATAGGGGAATTGTGAGCGGATAACAATTCCCCTC
TAGAAATAATTTTGTTTAACTTTAAGAAGGAGATATACCATGAAACATCACCATCACCATCACCCCATGA
AAATCGAAGAAGGTAAACTGGTAATCTGGATTAACGGCGATAAAGGCTATAACGGTCTCGCTGAAGTCGG
TAAGAAATTCGAGAAAGATACCGGAATTAAAGTCACCGTTGAGCATCCGGATAAACTGGAAGAGAAATTC
CCACAGGTTGCGGCAACTGGCGATGGCCCTGACATTATCTTCTGGGCACACGACCGCTTTGGTGGCTACG
CTCAATCTGGCCTGTTGGCTGAAATCACCCCGGACAAAGCGTTCCAGGACAAGCTGTATCCGTTTACCTG
GGATGCCGTACGTTACAACGGCAAGCTGATTGCTTACCCGATCGCTGTTGAAGCGTTATCGCTGATTTAT
AACAAAGATCTGCTGCCGAACCCGCCAAAAACCTGGGAAGAGATCCCGGCGCTGGATAAAGAACTGAAAG
CGAAAGGTAAGAGCGCGCTGATGTTCAACCTGCAAGAACCGTACTTCACCTGGCCGCTGATTGCTGCTGA
CGGGGGTTATGCGTTCAAGTATGAAAACGGCAAGTACGACATTAAAGACGTGGGCGTGGATAACGCTGGC
GCGAAAGCGGGTCTGACCTTCCTGGTTGACCTGATTAAAAACAAACACATGAATGCAGACACCGATTACT
CCATCGCAGAAGCTGCCTTTAATAAAGGCGAAACAGCGATGACCATCAACGGCCCGTGGGCATGGTCCAA
CATCGACACCAGCAAAGTGAATTATGGTGTAACGGTACTGCCGACCTTCAAGGGTCAACCATCCAAACCG
TTCGTTGGCGTGCTGAGCGCAGGTATTAACGCCGCCAGTCCGAACAAAGAGCTGGCAAAAGAGTTCCTCG
AAAACTATCTGCTGACTGATGAAGGTCTGGAAGCGGTTAATAAAGACAAACCGCTGGGTGCCGTAGCGCT
GAAGTCTTACGAGGAAGAGTTGGCGAAAGATCCACGTATTGCCGCCACTATGGAAAACGCCCAGAAAGGT
GAAATCATGCCGAACATCCCGCAGATGTCCGCTTTCTGGTATGCCGTGCGTACTGCGGTGATCAACGCCG
CCAGCGGTCGTCAGACTGTCGATGAAGCCCTGAAAGACGCGCAGACTCCGGGTAGCCTGGAAGTTCTGTT
CCAGGGGCCCATGGACTAATGAGGTACCGGATCCGAATTCGAGCTCCGTCGACAAGCTTGATATCGAATT
CCTGCAGCCCAAACTGCAGTTGACAACATAAAAACTTTGTGTTATACTTGTAACGTAAGGAGGTAATGAT
TCAGTTTAAGGTTTACACCTATAAAAGAGAGAGCCGTTATCGTCTGTTTGTGGATGTACAGAGTGATATT
ATTGACACGCCCGGGCGACGGATGGTGATCCCCCTGGCCAGTGCACGTCTGCTGTCAGATAAAGTCTCCC
GTGAACTTTACCCGGTGGTGCATATCGGGGATGAAAGCTGGCGCATGATGACCACCGATATGGCCAGTGT
GCCGGTCTCCGTTATCGGGGAAGAAGTGGCTGATCTCAGCCACCGCGAAAATGACATCAAAAACGCCATT
AACCTGATGTTCTGGGGAATATAAGCTTGCGGCCGCACTCGAGCACCACCACCACCACCACTGAGATCCG
GCTGCTAACAAAGCCCGAAAGGAAGCTGAGTTGGCTGCTGCCACCGCTGAGCAATAACTAGCATAACCCC
TTGGGGCCTCTAAACGGGTCTTGAGGGGTTTTTTGCTGAAAGGAGGAACTATATCCGGAT
Features (pLannotate 1.2.2; 22 found; start..end, strand, type, name):
     12..467     +  rep_origin     f1 ori (sequence partly withheld): f1 bacteriophage origin of replication; arrow indicates direction of (+) strand synthesis
    494..551     +  promoter       AmpR promoter (fragment): bla
    560..1375    -  CDS            KanR: aminoglycoside phosphotransferase; aph(3')-Ia; confers resistance to kanamycin in bacteria or G418 (Geneticin®) in eukaryotes
   1497..2085    +  rep_origin     ori: high-copy-number ColE1/pMB1/pBR322/pUC origin of replication
   2271..2413    -  misc_feature   bom: basis of mobility region from pBR322
   2515..2706    -  CDS            rop: Rop protein, which maintains plasmids at low copy number; rop
   2723..3103    +  CDS            YPB1_ECOLX: Protein predicted: Swiss-Prot protein existence level 4. From Escherichia coli.
   3175..3466    -  CDS            TcR (fragment): tetracycline efflux protein; tet; confers resistance to tetracycline
   3481..3502    -  protein_bind   CAP binding site: CAP binding activates transcription in the presence of cAMP. E. coli catabolite activator protein
   3515..4597    -  CDS            lacI: lac repressor; lacI; The lac repressor binds to the lac operator to inhibit transcription in E. coli. This inhibition can be relieved by adding lactose or isopropyl-β-D-thiogalactopyranoside (IPTG).
   4598..4675    -  promoter       lacI promoter: lacI
   4683..4962    -  CDS            TcR (fragment): tetracycline efflux protein; tet; confers resistance to tetracycline
   4984..5002    +  promoter       T7 promoter: promoter for bacteriophage T7 RNA polymerase
   5003..5027    +  protein_bind   lac operator: The lac repressor binds to the lac operator to inhibit transcription in E. coli. This inhibition can be relieved by adding lactose or isopropyl-β-D-thiogalactopyranoside (IPTG). lac repressor encoded by lacI
   5042..5064    +  RBS            RBS: efficient ribosome binding site from bacteriophage T7 gene 10 (Olins and Rangwala, 1989)
   5077..5095    +  CDS            7xHis (fragment): 6xHis affinity tag
   5098..6198    +  CDS            MBP: maltose binding protein from E. coli; malE (mutated); This version of the gene does not encode a signal sequence, so MBP will remain in the cytosol.
   6270..6301    -  misc_feature   MCS (fragment): pBluescript multiple cloning site
   6363..6665    +  CDS            ccdB: CcdB, a bacterial toxin that poisons DNA gyrase; ccdB; Plasmids containing the ccdB gene cannot be propagated in standard E. coli strains.
   6685..6702    +  CDS            9xHis (fragment): 9xHis affinity tag
   6712..6761    +  CDS            SET1 (fragment): solubility-enhancement tag derived from T7 phage gene 10B
   6769..6816    +  terminator     T7 terminator: transcription terminator for bacteriophage T7 RNA polymerase
