[The description below was written by a language model from this plasmid's Addgene catalogue record and pLannotate feature annotations shown in this document.]
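Description:
pCoofy4 is an empty bacterial expression backbone of about 6.8 kb, derived from the pET family vector pETM44 and modified by insertion of a ccdB negative-selection cassette. It is designed for ligation-independent, parallel cloning of open reading frames into a set of customisable expression vectors. The plasmid replicates from a pBR322-type ColE1 origin accompanied by the bom region and the rop gene, consistent with its listing as low copy. It also carries an f1 origin and is selected with kanamycin through an aminoglycoside phosphotransferase gene. Short tetracycline-resistance fragments and a partial bla promoter in the annotation are backbone remnants rather than functional markers.

The expression unit consists of a T7 promoter followed by a lac operator and the T7 gene 10 ribosome binding site, with a plasmid-borne lacI gene providing repression. Transcription therefore depends on T7 RNA polymerase in the host and is inducible with IPTG. Translation begins with a His6 tag fused to a signal-sequence-free maltose binding protein, giving a cytosolic N-terminal His6-MBP fusion that aids purification and solubility.

Downstream lies the ccdB gene, which encodes a DNA gyrase poison. It occupies the cloning position and is replaced by the gene of interest, so cells that receive uncut or unrecombined vector are killed in standard strains and background is suppressed. For this reason the empty vector must be kept in a CcdB-tolerant strain. A short His-tag-like stretch and the T7 terminator follow the cassette. Any linker or protease site between MBP and the insert is not annotated in the record. The two sequence records differ by only a few bases and show the same features.
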