Addgene plasmid #43986: pCoofy4
Purpose: (Empty Backbone)
Depositing lab: Sabine Suppmann. Depositing organization: Max Planck Institute of Biochemistry. Publication: A new method to customize protein expression vectors for fast, efficient and background free parallel cloning. Scholz J, Besir H, Strasser C, Suppmann S. BMC Biotechnol. 2013 Feb 14;13(1):12. 10.1186/1472-6750-13-12 PubMed 23410102.
Backbone
  Vector backbone: pET, pETM44
  Backbone manufacturer: Novagen, EMBL
  Backbone size (bp): 6841
  Modifications to backbone: Insertion of Llp-ccdB
  Vector type: Bacterial Expression
  Promoter: T7
  Tag / fusion protein: His6-MBP (N terminal on backbone)
Growth in bacteria
  Bacterial resistance: Kanamycin, 50 μg/mL
  Growth temperature: 37°C
  Growth strain: DB3.1
  Growth instructions: ccdB Survival cells are NOT suitable for the unmodified plasmid containing the ccdB gene. The plasmid is provided in the recommended DB3.1 strain.
  Copy number: Low Copy
Gene/Insert
  Cloning method: Ligation Independent Cloning
  Sequencing primers: 5′ ´5' GATGAAGCCCTGAAAGACG 3'; 3′ 5' GCTAGTTATTGCTCAGCGG 3'
Resource information
  A portion of this plasmid was derived from a plasmid made by: EMBL
Terms and licenses: Academic/Nonprofit Terms; Industry Terms: Not Available to Industry
Depositor comments: Test each preparation of the plasmid by transforming it into non-resistant cells (ex. DH5a) to ensure negative selection by ccdB kills all the transformed cells as expected.
How to cite: pCoofy4 was a gift from Sabine Suppmann (Addgene plasmid # 43986 ; http://n2t.net/addgene:43986 ; RRID:Addgene_43986)
