>Addgene plasmid #43986 | pCoofy4 | addgene partial sequence | sequence record 62753 | pBRrevBam 5'-GGTGATGTCGGCGATATAGG-3'
GCCGGCCACGATGCGTCCGGCGTAGAGGATCGAGATCTCGATCCCGCGAAATTAATACGACTCACTATAG
GGGAATTGTGAGCGGATAACAATTCCCCTCTAGAAATAATTTTGTTTAACTTTAAGAAGGAGATATACCA
TGAAACATCACCATCACCATCACCCCATGAAAATCGAAGAAGGTAAACTGGTAATCTGGATTAACGGCGA
TAAAGGCTATAACGGTCTCGCTGAAGTCGGTAAGAAATTCGAGAAAGATACCGGAATTAAAGTCACCGTT
GAGCATCCGGATAAACTGGAAGAGAAATTCCCACAGGTTGCGGCAACTGGCGATGGCCCTGACATTATCT
TCTGGGCACACGACCGCTTTGGTGGCTACGCTCAATCTGGCCTGTTGGCTGAAATCACCCCGGACAAAGC
GTTCCAGGACAAGCTGTATCCGTTTACCTGGGATGCCGTACGTTACAACGGCAAGCTGATTGCTTACCCG
ATCGCTGTTGAAGCGTTATCGCTGATTTATAACAAAGATCTGCTGCCGAACCCGCCAAAAACCTGGGAAG
AGATCCCGGCGCTGGATAAAGAACTGAAAGCGAAAGGTAAGAGCGCGCTGATGTTCAACCTGCAAGAACC
GTACTTCACCTGGCCGCTGATTGCTGCTGACGGGGGTTATGCGTTCAAGTATGAAAACGGCAAGTACGAC
ATTAAAGACGTGGGCGTGGATAACGCTGGCGCGAAAGCGGGTCTGACCTTCCTGGTTGACCTGATTAAAA
ACAAACACATGAATGCAGACACCGATTACTCCATCGCAGAAGCTGCCTTTAATAAAGGCGAAACAGCGAT
GACCATCAACGGCCCGTGGGCATGGTCCAACATCGACACCAGCAAAGTGAATTATGGTGTAACGGTACTG
CCGACCTTCAAGGGTCAACCATCCAAACCGT
